Addgene plasmid #91106: pTRANS_202
Purpose: (Empty Backbone) Transformation, Type: T-DNA, Plant Selection: none, Viral Replication: ToLCV
Depositing lab: Daniel Voytas. Depositing organization: University of Minnesota. Publication: A multi-purpose toolkit to enable advanced genome engineering in plants. Cermak T, Curtin SJ, Gil-Humanes J, Cegan R, Kono TJY, Konecna E, Belanto JJ, Starker CG, Mathre JW, Greenstein RL, Voytas DF. Plant Cell. 2017 May 18. pii: tpc.00922.2016. doi: 10.1105/tpc.16.00922. PubMed 28522548.
Backbone
  Vector backbone: pCAMBIA
  Vector type: Plant Expression
Growth in bacteria
  Bacterial resistance: Kanamycin, 50 μg/mL
  Growth temperature: 37°C
  Growth strain: ccdB Survival
  Copy number: High Copy
Gene/Insert
  Gene/Insert name: None
Terms and licenses: Academic/Nonprofit Terms; Industry Terms: Not Available to Industry
Depositor comments: BsaI and Esp3I sites removed from the backbone
How to cite: pTRANS_202 was a gift from Daniel Voytas (Addgene plasmid # 91106 ; http://n2t.net/addgene:91106 ; RRID:Addgene_91106)
