[The description below was written by a language model from this plasmid's Addgene catalogue record and pLannotate feature annotations shown in this document.]
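Description:
pTRANS_202 is an empty pCAMBIA-derived binary T-DNA vector for Agrobacterium-mediated plant transformation, part of a modular plant genome engineering toolkit. Its backbone carries a high-copy ColE1/pMB1-type origin with the pBR322 bom region for propagation in E. coli. The pVS1 oriV, RepA and StaA functions provide replication and stable maintenance in Agrobacterium. Bacterial selection is by kanamycin (aphA-3). According to the depositor, BsaI and Esp3I sites were removed from the backbone, which would suit Type IIS (Golden Gate-style) assembly, although the record does not describe the assembly scheme.

Between the nopaline-type left and right T-DNA borders sits a placeholder cassette flanked by annotated attR1 and attR2 sites. It contains a chloramphenicol resistance gene and the ccdB gyrase toxin (with a ccdA fragment). ccdB acts as a negative selection marker that is displaced when user cargo is inserted, which is why the empty vector is grown in a ccdB-tolerant strain. Adjacent to this cassette, on the opposite strand, are geminivirus open reading frames annotated as Rep and the replication enhancer REN, followed by a NOS terminator. This matches the catalogue designation of tomato leaf curl virus (ToLCV) viral replication. Rep nicks the viral origin to start rolling-circle replication, so T-DNA delivered to plant cells can in principle release and amplify a replicon carrying the cargo. The feature table does not annotate the viral intergenic regions or the promoter driving Rep.

The T-DNA has no plant selectable marker. The record gives the purpose only as transformation, and no insert is present.
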