Features (pLannotate 1.2.2; 20 found; start..end, strand, type, name):
    291..1085    -  CDS            KanR: aminoglycoside phosphotransferase; aphA-3; confers resistance to kanamycin
   1510..1534    +  misc_feature   LB T-DNA repeat: left border repeat from nopaline C58 T-DNA
   1932..2056    +  protein_bind   attR1: mutant version of attR; recombination site for the Gateway® LR reaction LR Clonase™
   2081..2111    +  promoter       lac UV5 promoter: E. coli lac promoter with an "up" mutation
   2135..2164    +  promoter       cat promoter (fragment): promoter of the E. coli cat gene encoding chloramphenicol acetyltransferase
   2165..2845    +  CDS            CmR: chloramphenicol acetyltransferase confers resistance to chloramphenicol
   3002..3160    +  CDS            ccdA (fragment): CCDA_ECO57 - Also known as H, letA. Experimental evidence at protein level: Swiss-Prot protein existence level 1. Antitoxin component of a type II toxin-antitoxin (TA) system which inhibits the post-segregational killing (PSK) of plasmid-free cells, also referred to as a plasmid addiction system. Binds to and blocks the activity of CcdB; will also remove bound CcdB protein from the CcdB-GyrA complex by forming a CcdA-CcdB complex, a process termed rejuvenation. Functions as a transcriptional corepressor for the ccdAB operon, repression also requires CcdB (By similarity). From Escherichia coli
   3165..3470    +  CDS            ccdB: CcdB, a bacterial toxin that poisons DNA gyrase; ccdB; Plasmids containing the ccdB gene cannot be propagated in standard E. coli strains.
   3511..3635    -  protein_bind   attR2: mutant version of attR; recombination site for the Gateway® LR reaction LR Clonase™
   3676..3924    -  terminator     NOS terminator: nopaline synthase terminator and poly(A) signal
   3938..4339    -  CDS            REN_TYLCI: Experimental evidence at protein level: Swiss-Prot protein existence level 1. Increases viral DNA accumulation. Enhances infectivity and symptom expression (By similarity). From Tomato yellow leaf curl virus (strain Israel) (TYLCV).
   4411..5472    -  CDS            REP_TLCVA: Experimental evidence at protein level: Swiss-Prot protein existence level 1. Essential for the replication of viral ssDNA. The closed circular ssDNA genome is first converted to a superhelical dsDNA. Rep binds a specific region at the genome origin of replication. It introduces an endonucleolytic nick within the conserved sequence 5'- TAATATTAC-3' in the intergenic region of the genome present in all geminiviruses, thereby initiating the rolling circle replication (RCR). Following cleavage, binds covalently to the 5'-phosphate of DNA as a tyrosyl ester. The cleavage gives rise to a free 3'-OH
   5795..5819    +  misc_feature   RB T-DNA repeat: right border repeat from nopaline C58 T-DNA
   6159..6560    +  CDS            Y4CG_SINFN (fragment): Protein inferred from homology: Swiss-Prot protein existence level 3. From Sinorhizobium fredii (strain NBRC 101917 / NGR234).
   7120..7749    +  CDS            pVS1 StaA: stability protein from the Pseudomonas plasmid pVS1 (Heeb et al., 2000)
   8178..9251    +  CDS            pVS1 RepA: replication protein from the Pseudomonas plasmid pVS1 (Heeb et al., 2000)
   9317..9511    +  rep_origin     pVS1 oriV: origin of replication for the Pseudomonas plasmid pVS1 (Heeb et al., 2000)
   9714..9753    +  CDS            rop (fragment): Rop protein, which maintains plasmids at low copy number; rop
   9855..9995    +  misc_feature   bom: basis of mobility region from pBR322
  10181..204     -  rep_origin     ori (across the origin): high-copy-number ColE1/pMB1/pBR322/pUC origin of replication
>Addgene plasmid #91106 | pTRANS_202 | addgene full sequence | sequence record 182077 | Addgene NGS Result
GTAGGCGGTGCTACAGAGTTCTTGAAGTGGTGGCCTAACTACGGCTACACTAGAAGGACAGTATTTGGTA
TCTGCGCTCTGCTGAAGCCAGTTACCTTCGGAAAAAGAGTTGGTAGCTCTTGATCCGGCAAACAAACCAC
CGCTGGTAGCGGTGGTTTTTTTGTTTGCAAGCAGCAGATTACGCGCAGAAAAAAAGGATCTCAAGAAGAT
CCTTTGATCTTTTCTACGGGGTCTGACGCTCAGTGGAACGAAAACTCACGTTAAGGGATTTTGGTCATGC
ATTCTAGGTACTAAAACAATTCATCCAGTAAAATATAATATTTTATTTTCTCCCAATCAGGCTTGATCCC
CAGTAAGTCAAAAAATAGCTCGACATACTGTTCTTCCCCGATATCCTCCCTGATCGACCGGACGCAGAAG
GCAATGTCATACCACTTGTCCGCCCTGCCGCTTCTCCCAAGATCAATAAAGCCACTTACTTTGCCATCTT
TCACAAAGATGTTGCTGTCTCCCAGGTCGCCGTGGGAAAAGACAAGTTCCTCTTCGGGCTTTTCCGTCTT
TAAAAAATCATACAGCTCGCGCGGATCTTTAAATGGAGTGTCTTCTTCCCAGTTTTCGCAATCCACATCG
GCCAGATCGTTATTCAGTAAGTAATCCAATTCGGCTAAGCGGCTGTCTAAGCTATTCGTATAGGGACAAT
CCGATATGTCGATGGAGTGAAAGAGCCTGATGCACTCCGCATACAGCTCGATAATCTTTTCAGGGCTTTG
TTCATCTTCATACTCTTCCGAGCAAAGGACGCCATCGGCCTCACTCATGAGCAGATTGCTCCAGCCATCA
TGCCGTTCAAAGTGCAGGACCTTTGGAACAGGCAGCTTTCCTTCCAGCCATAGCATCATGTCCTTTTCCC
GTTCCACATCATAGGTGGTCCCTTTATACCGGCTGTCCGTCATTTTTAAATATAGGTTTTCATTTTCTCC
CACCAGCTTATATACCTTAGCAGGAGACATTCCTTCCGTATCTTTTACGCAGCGGTATTTTTCGATCAGT
TTTTTCAATTCCGGTGATATTCTCATTTTAGCCATTTATTATTTCCTTCCTCTTTTCTACAGTATTTAAA
GATACCCCAAGAAGCTAATTATAACAAGACGAACTCCAATTCACTGTTCCTTGCATTCTAAAACCTTAAA
TACCAGAAAACAGCTTTTTCAAAGTTGTTTTCAAAGTTGGCGTATAACATAGTATCGACGGAGCCGATTT
TGAAACCGCGGTGATCACAGGCAGCAACGCTCTGTCATCGTTACAATCAACATGCTACCCTCCGCGAGAT
CATCCGTGTTTCAAACCCGGCAGCTTAGTTGCCGTTCTTCCGAATAGCATCGGTAACATGAGCAAAGTCT
GCCGCCTTACAACGGCTCTCCCGCTGACGCCGTCCCGGACTGATGGGCTGCCTGTATCGAGTGGTGATTT
TGTGCCGAGCTGCCGGTCGGGGAGCTGTTGGCTGGCTGGTGGCAGGATATATTGTGGTGTAAACAAATTG
ACGCTTAGACAACTTAATAACACATTGCGGACGTTTTTAATGTAGAGCTCAAAGTTTAACGCGTCGATTA
AGTTGACTTGGTCAATCGGTGTCTCTCAACTCTCTCTATGTATCGGTGTATTGGAGTCCTATATATATGG
AGACTCTAATGGCATAAATGTAAATATGGAACTTTAAATCAAAACCCTTACGCTCCAAAAAGCGGCCATC
CGTATAATATTACCGGATGGCCGCGATTTTTTTTTTGGACCCCACAACGCAATAACTGACAAAGACATGC
GGACCAATCACCTGACGCGCTCAAAGCTTAATTGTTTTGTGTTTTCTATTTAAACTTGGGCACCAAGTAT
TGTAGTTCGTACTACAAGTTTGTACCGATCAAAAGCAGGTGACAAGTTTGTACAAAAAAGCTGAACGAGA
AACGTAAAATGATATAAATATCAATATATTAAATTAGATTTTGCATAAAAAACAGACTACATAATACTGT
AAAACACAACATATCCAGTCACTATGGCGGCCGCATTAGGCACCCCAGGCTTTACACTTTATGCTTCCGG
CTCGTATAATGTGTGGATTTTGAGTTAGGATCCGTCGAGATTTTCAGGAGCTAAGGAAGCTAAAATGGAG
AAAAAAATCACTGGATATACCACCGTTGATATATCCCAATGGCATCGTAAAGAACATTTTGAGGCATTTC
AGTCAGTCGCTCAATGTACCTATAACCAGACCGTTCAGCTGGATATTACGGCCTTTTTAAAGACCGTAAA
GAAAAATAAGCACAAGTTTTATCCGGCCTTTATTCACATTCTTGCCCGCCTGATGAATGCTCATCCGGAA
TTCCGTATGGCAATGAAAGACGGTGAGCTGGTGATATGGGATAGTGTTCACCCTTGTTACACCGTTTTCC
ATGAGCAAACTGAAACGTTTTCATCGCTCTGGAGTGAATACCACGACGATTTCCGGCAGTTTCTACACAT
ATATTCGCAAGATGTGGCGTGTTACGGTGAAAACCTGGCCTATTTCCCTAAAGGGTTTATTGAGAATATG
TTTTTCGTCTCAGCCAATCCCTGGGTGAGTTTCACCAGTTTTGATTTAAACGTGGCCAATATGGACAACT
TCTTCGCCCCCGTTTTCACCATGGGCAAATATTATACGCAAGGCGACAAGGTGCTGATGCCGCTGGCGAT
TCAGGTTCATCATGCCGTTTGTGATGGCTTCCATGTCGGCAGAATGCTTAATGAATTACAACAGTACTGC
GATGAGTGGCAGGCGGGGCGTAATCTAGAGGATCCGGCTTACTAAAAGCCAGATAACAGTATGCGTATTT
GCGCGCTGATTTTTGCGGTATAAGAATATATACTGATATGTATACCCGAAGTATGTCAAAAAGAGGTATG
CTATGAAGCAGCGTATTACAGTGACAGTTGACAGCGACAGCTATCAGTTGCTCAAGGCATATATGATGTC
AATATCTCCGGTCTGGTAAGCACAACCATGCAGAATGAAGCCCGTCGTCTGCGTGCCGAACGCTGGAAAG
CGGAAAATCAGGAAGGGATGGCTGAGGTCGCCCGGTTTATTGAAATGAACGGCTCTTTTGCTGACGAGAA
CAGGGGCTGGTGAAATGCAGTTTAAGGTTTACACCTATAAAAGAGAGAGCCGTTATCGTCTGTTTGTGGA
TGTACAGAGTGATATTATTGACACGCCCGGGCGACGGATGGTGATCCCCCTGGCCAGTGCACGTCTGCTG
TCAGATAAAGTCCCCCGTGAACTTTACCCGGTGGTGCATATCGGGGATGAAAGCTGGCGCATGATGACCA
CCGATATGGCCAGTGTGCCGGTCTCCGTTATCGGGGAAGAAGTGGCTGATCTCAGCCACCGCGAAAATGA
CATCAAAAACGCCATTAACCTGATGTTCTGGGGAATATAAATGTCAGGCTCCCTTATACACAGCCAGTCT
GCAGGTCGACCATAGTGACTGGATATGTTGTGTTTTACAGTATTATGTAGTCTGTTTTTTATGCAAAATC
TAATTTAATATATTGATATTTATATCATTTTACGTTTCTCGTTCAGCTTTCTTGTACAAAGTGGTCACCT
GCAAAAAGTGTTTGATCGCCGGCGGTACAAAGTGGTAGTAACATAGATGACACCGCGCGCGATAATTTAT
CCTAGTTTGCGCGCTATATTTTGTTTTCTATCGCGTATTAAATGTATAATTGCGGGACTCTAATCATAAA
AACCCATCTCATAAATAACGTCATGCATTACATGTTAATTATTACATGCTTAACGTAATTCAACAGAAAT
TATATGATAATCATCGCAAGACCGGCAACAGGATTCAATCTTAAGAAACTTTATTGCCAAATGTTTGAAC
GATCGGGGAAATTCCTAATAAATATTAAATTTTATTATATGCGAACTGTCTACAAATGTTGTTTGCGTCA
ATGCATCCCATAGTACATAATTCACTGCTCTAATTACATTATTCAAACTAATTACACCCAAATTATTAAG
AAATTTCAACACTTGTGTTTTAAATACCCTTAAGAAACGACCAGTCGGAGGCTGTGAGGTCATCCAGATT
CGGTAGGTTAGGAAACATTTGTGTATCCCCAACACTTTCCTCAGGTTGTGATTGAACTGTATCCGGACGG
TGATGATGTCTTCGTTCATCACGAAGGGCCGGTTTTGGTGCTCTGTTATCTTGAAATATAGGGGATTTTG
AATCTCCCAGATAAACACGCCATTCTCTGCTTGAGCTGCAGTGATGAGTTCCCCTGTGCGTGAATCCATG
GTCGTGGCAGGTTATTGCTATGAAGTAAGAACAGCCACACGGTAGATCAACTCGTCGACGTCTGGTCCCC
TTCTTGGCTAGCCTGTGCTGTACTTTGATTGGTACCTGAGTAGAGTGGGCCTTCGAGGGTGACGAAGGTC
GCATTTTTTAAAGCCCAGTTTTTTAGTGCAGAATTCTTTTCCTCATCCAAGTATTCTTTATAGCTGGAGT
TGGGTCCTGGATTGCAGAGGAAGGTAGTGGGAATTCCGCCTTTAATTTGAACTGGCTTCCCGTACTTTGT
ATTTGATTGCCAGTCCCTTTGGGCCCCCATGAATTCTTTAAAGTGCTTTAGGTAGTGGGGGTCTACGTCA
TCAATGACGTTGTACCAGGCATCATTACTGTAAACCTTTGGGCTAAGGTCTAGATGACCACACAAATAAT
TATGTGGTCCCAATGATCTGGCCCACATAGTCTTCCCCGTCCTACTGTCACCCTCAATTACTATACTTAT
GGGTCTCAGAGGCCGCGCAGCGGGACTGCAGACGTTCTCGGCAGCCCACTCTTCAAGTTCTTCTGGAACT
TGGTCGAAAGAAGAAGATAAAAAAGGTGAAACATAAACATCCATTGGAGGTGTAAAAATCCTATCTAAAT
TAGAATTTAAATTGTGAAATTGTAAAACAAAATCTTTGGGAGCTTTCTCCCTCAATATATTAAGGGCCTG
AGCTTTGGACCCTGAATTGATTGCCTCGGCATATGCGTCGTTGGCAGATTGGCAACCTCCTCTAGCTGAT
CGTCCATCGACTTGGAAAACTCCATGATCAATGACGTCTCCGTCTTTTTCCATGTAGGATTTGACATCGC
TTGAGCTCTTAGCTCCCTGAATGTTCGGATGGAAATGTGCTGACCTGGTTGGGGATGTGAGGTCGAAGAA
TCTATTGTTTTTGCACTGGAACTTTCCTTCGAACTGGATGAGCACATGCAAGTGAGGAGTCCCATCTTCG
TGAAGCTCTCTGCAAATTCTAATAAATTTTTTGAAAGTGGGTGTTTGGAGATTTAATAATTTGGGAAAGT
GCTCTTCTTTAGTTAGAGAGCACTTGGGATAAGTGAGAAAATAATTTTTGGCATTTATTTTAAAGCGATT
GGGGGCTGCCATGTTGACTTGGTCAATCGGTGTCTCTCAACTCTCTCTATGTATCGGTGTATTGGAGTCC
TATATATATGGAGACTCTAATGGCATAAATGTAAATATGGAACTTTAAATCAAAACCCTTACGCTCCAAA
AAGCGGCCATCCGTATAATATTACCGGATGGCCGCGATTTTTTTTTTGGACCCCACAACGCAATAACTGA
CAAAGACATGCGGACCAATCACCTGACGCGCTCAAAGCTTAATTGTTTTGTGTTTTCTATTTAAACTTGG
GCACCAAGTATTGTAGTTCGTACTTGGGGCCCTCGAGTTTAAACTATCAGTGTTTGACAGGATATATTGG
CGGGTAAACCTAAGAGAAAAGAGCGTTTATTAGAATAATCGGATATTTAAAAGGGCGTGAAAAGGTTTAT
CCGTTCGTCCATTTGTATGTGCATGCCAACCACAGGGTTCCCCTCGGGATCAAAGTACTTTGATCCAACC
CCTCCGCTGCTATAGTGCAGTCGGCTTCTGACGTTCAGTGCAGCCGTCTTCTGAAAACGACATGTCGCAC
AAGTCCTAAGTTACGCGACAGGCTGCCGCCCTGCCCTTTTCCTGGCGTTTTCTTGTCGCGTGTTTTAGTC
GCATAAAGTAGAATACTTGCGACTAGAACCGGAGACATTACGCCATGAACAAGAGCGCCGCCGCTGGCCT
GCTGGGCTATGCCCGCGTCAGCACCGACGACCAGGACTTGACCAACCAACGGGCCGAACTGCACGCGGCC
GGCTGCACCAAGCTGTTTTCCGAGAAGATCACCGGCACCAGGCGCGACCGCCCGGAGCTGGCCAGGATGC
TTGACCACCTACGCCCTGGCGACGTTGTGACAGTGACCAGGCTAGACCGCCTGGCCCGCAGCACCCGCGA
CCTACTGGACATTGCCGAGCGCATCCAGGAGGCCGGCGCGGGCCTGCGTAGCCTGGCAGAGCCGTGGGCC
GACACCACCACGCCGGCCGGCCGCATGGTGTTGACCGTGTTCGCCGGCATTGCCGAGTTCGAGCGTTCCC
TAATCATCGACCGCACCCGGAGCGGGCGCGAGGCCGCCAAGGCCCGAGGCGTGAAGTTTGGCCCCCGCCC
TACCCTCACCCCGGCACAGATCGCGCACGCCCGCGAGCTGATCGACCAGGAAGGCCGCACCGTGAAAGAG
GCGGCTGCACTGCTTGGCGTGCATCGCTCGACCCTGTACCGCGCACTTGAGCGCAGCGAGGAAGTGACGC
CCACCGAGGCCAGGCGGCGCGGTGCCTTCCGTGAGGACGCATTGACCGAGGCCGACGCCCTGGCGGCCGC
CGAGAATGAACGCCAAGAGGAACAAGCATGAAACCGCACCAGGACGGCCAGGACGAACCGTTTTTCATTA
CCGAAGAGATCGAGGCGGAGATGATCGCGGCCGGGTACGTGTTCGAGCCGCCCGCGCACGGCTCAACCGT
GCGGCTGCATGAAATCCTGGCCGGTTTGTCTGATGCCAAGCTGGCGGCCTGGCCGGCCAGCTTGGCCGCT
GAAGAAACCGAGCGCCGCCGTCTAAAAAGGTGATGTGTATTTGAGTAAAACAGCTTGCGTCATGCGGTCG
CTGCGTATATGATGCGATGAGTAAATAAACAAATACGCAAGGGGAACGCATGAAGGTTATCGCTGTACTT
AACCAGAAAGGCGGGTCAGGCAAGACGACCATCGCAACCCATCTAGCCCGCGCCCTGCAACTCGCCGGGG
CCGATGTTCTGTTAGTCGATTCCGATCCCCAGGGCAGTGCCCGCGATTGGGCGGCCGTGCGGGAAGATCA
ACCGCTAACCGTTGTCGGCATCGACCGCCCGACGATTGACCGCGACGTGAAGGCCATCGGCCGGCGCGAC
TTCGTAGTGATCGACGGAGCGCCCCAGGCGGCGGACTTGGCTGTGTCCGCGATCAAGGCAGCCGACTTCG
TGCTGATTCCGGTGCAGCCAAGCCCTTACGACATATGGGCCACCGCCGACCTGGTGGAGCTGGTTAAGCA
GCGCATTGAGGTCACGGATGGAAGGCTACAAGCGGCCTTTGTCGTGTCGCGGGCGATCAAAGGCACGCGC
ATCGGCGGTGAGGTTGCCGAGGCGCTGGCCGGGTACGAGCTGCCCATTCTTGAGTCCCGTATCACGCAGC
GCGTGAGCTACCCAGGCACTGCCGCCGCCGGCACAACCGTTCTTGAATCAGAACCCGAGGGCGACGCTGC
CCGCGAGGTCCAGGCGCTGGCCGCTGAAATTAAATCAAAACTCATTTGAGTTAATGAGGTAAAGAGAAAA
TGAGCAAAAGCACAAACACGCTAAGTGCCGGCCGTCCGAGCGCACGCAGCAGCAAGGCTGCAACGTTGGC
CAGCCTGGCAGACACGCCAGCCATGAAGCGGGTCAACTTTCAGTTGCCGGCGGAGGATCACACCAAGCTG
AAGATGTACGCGGTACGCCAAGGCAAGACCATTACCGAGCTGCTATCTGAATACATCGCGCAGCTACCAG
AGTAAATGAGCAAATGAATAAATGAGTAGATGAATTTTAGCGGCTAAAGGAGGCGGCATGGAAAATCAAG
AACAACCAGGCACCGACGCCGTGGAATGCCCCATGTGTGGAGGAACGGGCGGTTGGCCAGGCGTAAGCGG
CTGGGTTGCCTGCCGGCCCTGCAATGGCACTGGAACCCCCAAGCCCGAGGAATCGGCGTGAGCGGTCGCA
AACCATCCGGCCCGGTACAAATCGGCGCGGCGCTGGGTGATGACCTGGTGGAGAAGTTGAAGGCCGCGCA
GGCCGCCCAGCGGCAACGCATCGAGGCAGAAGCACGCCCCGGTGAATCGTGGCAAGCGGCCGCTGATCGA
ATCCGCAAAGAATCCCGGCAACCGCCGGCAGCCGGTGCGCCGTCGATTAGGAAGCCGCCCAAGGGCGACG
AGCAACCAGATTTTTTCGTTCCGATGCTCTATGACGTGGGCACCCGCGATAGTCGCAGCATCATGGACGT
GGCCGTTTTCCGTCTGTCGAAGCGTGACCGACGAGCTGGCGAGGTGATCCGCTACGAGCTTCCAGACGGG
CACGTAGAGGTTTCCGCAGGGCCGGCCGGCATGGCCAGTGTGTGGGATTACGACCTGGTACTGATGGCGG
TTTCCCATCTAACCGAATCCATGAACCGATACCGGGAAGGGAAGGGAGACAAGCCCGGCCGCGTGTTCCG
TCCACACGTTGCGGACGTACTCAAGTTCTGCCGGCGAGCCGATGGCGGAAAGCAGAAAGACGACCTGGTA
GAAACCTGCATTCGGTTAAACACCACGCACGTTGCCATGCAGCGTACGAAGAAGGCCAAGAACGGCCGCC
TGGTGACGGTATCCGAGGGTGAAGCCTTGATTAGCCGCTACAAGATCGTAAAGAGCGAAACCGGGCGGCC
GGAGTACATCGAGATCGAGCTAGCTGATTGGATGTACCGCGAGATCACAGAAGGCAAGAACCCGGACGTG
CTGACGGTTCACCCCGATTACTTTTTGATCGATCCCGGCATCGGCCGTTTTCTCTACCGCCTGGCACGCC
GCGCCGCAGGCAAGGCAGAAGCCAGATGGTTGTTCAAGACGATCTACGAACGCAGTGGCAGCGCCGGAGA
GTTCAAGAAGTTCTGTTTCACCGTGCGCAAGCTGATCGGGTCAAATGACCTGCCGGAGTACGATTTGAAG
GAGGAGGCGGGGCAGGCTGGCCCGATCCTAGTCATGCGCTACCGCAACCTGATCGAGGGCGAAGCATCCG
CCGGTTCCTAATGTACGGAGCAGATGCTAGGGCAAATTGCCCTAGCAGGGGAAAAAGGTCGAAAAGGCCT
CTTTCCTGTGGATAGCACGTACATTGGGAACCCAAAGCCGTACATTGGGAACCGGAACCCGTACATTGGG
AACCCAAAGCCGTACATTGGGAACCGGTCACACATGTAAGTGACTGATATAAAAGAGAAAAAAGGCGATT
TTTCCGCCTAAAACTCTTTAAAACTTATTAAAACTCTTAAAACCCGCCTGGCCTGTGCATAACTGTCTGG
CCAGCGCACAGCCGAAGAGCTGCAAAAAGCGCCTACCCTTCGGTCGCTGCGCTCCCTACGCCCCGCCGCT
TCGCGTCGGCCTATCGCGGCCGCTGGCCGCTCAAAAATGGCTGGCCTACGGCCAGGCAATCTACCAGGGC
GCGGACAAGCCGCGCCGTCGCCACTCGACAGCCGGCGCCCACATCAAGGCACCCTGCCTCGCGCGTTTCG
GTGATGACGGTGAAAACCTCTGACACATGCAGCTCCCGGAAACGGTCACAGCTTGTCTGTAAGCGGATGC
CGGGAGCAGACAAGCCCGTCAGGGCGCGTCAGCGGGTGTTGGCGGGTGTCGGGGCGCAGCCATGACCCAG
TCACGTAGCGATAGCGGAGTGTATACTGGCTTAACTATGCGGCATCAGAGCAGATTGTACTGAGAGTGCA
CCATATGCGGTGTGAAATACCGCACAGATGCGTAAGGAGAAAATACCGCATCAGGCGCTCTTCCGCTTCC
TCGCTCACTGACTCGCTGCGCTCGGTCGTTCGGCTGCGGCGAGCGGTATCAGCTCACTCAAAGGCGGTAA
TACGGTTATCCACAGAATCAGGGGATAACGCAGGAAAGAACATGTGAGCAAAAGGCCAGCAAAAGGCCAG
GAACCGTAAAAAGGCCGCGTTGCTGGCGTTTTTCCATAGGCTCCGCCCCCCTGACGAGCATCACAAAAAT
CGACGCTCAAGTCAGAGGTGGCGAAACCCGACAGGACTATAAAGATACCAGGCGTTTCCCCCTGGAAGCT
CCCTCGTGCGCTCTCCTGTTCCGACCCTGCCGCTTACCGGATACCTGTCCGCCTTTCTCCCTTCGGGAAG
CGTGGCGCTTTCTCATAGCTCACGCTGTAGGTATCTCAGTTCGGTGTAGGTCGTTCGCTCCAAGCTGGGC
TGTGTGCACGAACCCCCCGTTCAGCCCGACCGCTGCGCCTTATCCGGTAACTATCGTCTTGAGTCCAACC
CGGTAAGACACGACTTATCGCCACTGGCAGCAGCCACTGGTAACAGGATTAGCAGAGCGAGGTAT
